Addgene plasmid #233111: pUC57KAN-10XV5
Purpose: 10X V5 tag multimer
Depositing lab: Steve Stowers. Depositing organization: Montana State University.
Backbone
  Vector backbone: pUC57KAN
  Vector type: Unspecified
Growth in bacteria
  Bacterial resistance: Kanamycin, 50 μg/mL
  Growth temperature: 37°C
  Growth strain: DH5alpha
  Copy number: High Copy
Gene/Insert
  Gene/Insert name: V5 tag
  Species: Synthetic
  Mutation: None
  Cloning method: Restriction Enzyme; 5′ cloning site Unknown (unknown if destroyed)
Terms and licenses: Academic/Nonprofit Terms; Industry Terms: Not Available to Industry
How to cite: pUC57KAN-10XV5 was a gift from Steve Stowers (Addgene plasmid # 233111 ; http://n2t.net/addgene:233111 ; RRID:Addgene_233111)
