[The description below was written by a language model from this plasmid's Addgene catalogue record and pLannotate feature annotations shown in this document.]
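Description:
pUC57KAN-10XV5 is a bacterial cloning plasmid built on the pUC57KAN backbone that carries a synthetic multimer of ten V5 epitope tags. The catalogue does not assign it a vector type. The feature table shows no eukaryotic promoter upstream of the insert region, so it appears to be a storage or donor plasmid for the tag cassette rather than an expression vector. It replicates in E. coli from a high-copy ColE1/pUC-type origin. Selection is by kanamycin, through an aph(3')-Ia aminoglycoside phosphotransferase gene driven by the bla (AmpR) promoter. Other backbone remnants include the lac promoter, operator and CAP binding site, a disrupted lacZα fragment flanking the cloning region, and short fragments of lacI, bom and rop.

The automated annotation of the 5,258 nt sequence does not label the V5 repeats themselves, so their exact position and reading frame cannot be read from the table. The insert region lies between the lacZα fragment and the lac promoter and is largely unannotated. The features that are called there are a short segment resembling a vesicular glutamate transporter (matched to rat Slc17a8/VGLUT3) and two adjacent fragments of the SV40 polyadenylation signal. These suggest that the tag array sits within a larger synthetic cassette containing transporter-related sequence and a 3' processing signal, but the record does not explain this context or state its purpose. The cloning sites are also listed as unknown.

The stated purpose is simply to provide a 10X V5 multimer. Tandem epitope arrays of this kind are generally subcloned or amplified into other constructs, where they increase the sensitivity of anti-V5 antibody detection of a tagged protein.
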