Features (pLannotate 1.2.2; 13 found; start..end, strand, type, name):
    137..236     +  misc_feature   bom (fragment): basis of mobility region from pBR322
    242..399     -  CDS            lacZα (fragment): LacZα fragment of β-galactosidase; lacZ fragment
    565..807     +  CDS            Slc17a8 (fragment): VGLU3_RAT - Also known as Vglut3. Experimental evidence at protein level: Swiss-Prot protein existence level 1. Mediates the uptake of glutamate into synaptic vesicles at presynaptic nerve terminals of excitatory neural cells. May also mediate the transport of inorganic phosphate. From Rattus norvegicus (Rat).
   1358..1427    +  polyA_signal   SV40 poly(A) signal (fragment): SV40 polyadenylation signal
   1428..1462    +  polyA_signal   SV40 poly(A) signal (fragment): SV40 polyadenylation signal
   3106..3122    -  protein_bind   lac operator: The lac repressor binds to the lac operator to inhibit transcription in E. coli. This inhibition can be relieved by adding lactose or isopropyl-β-D-thiogalactopyranoside (IPTG). lac repressor encoded by lacI
   3130..3160    -  promoter       lac promoter: promoter for the E. coli lac operon
   3175..3196    -  protein_bind   CAP binding site: CAP binding activates transcription in the presence of cAMP. E. coli catabolite activator protein
   3209..3301    -  CDS            lacI (fragment): lac repressor; lacI; The lac repressor binds to the lac operator to inhibit transcription in E. coli. This inhibition can be relieved by adding lactose or isopropyl-β-D-thiogalactopyranoside (IPTG).
   3484..4072    -  rep_origin     ori: high-copy-number ColE1/pMB1/pBR322/pUC origin of replication
   4243..5058    -  CDS            KanR: aminoglycoside phosphotransferase; aph(3')-Ia; confers resistance to kanamycin in bacteria or G418 (Geneticin®) in eukaryotes
   5059..5163    -  promoter       AmpR promoter: bla
   5258..35      +  CDS            rop (fragment) (across the origin): Rop protein, which maintains plasmids at low copy number; rop
>Addgene plasmid #233111 | pUC57KAN-10XV5 | addgene full sequence | sequence record 465661 | Addgene NGS Result
TCGCGCGTTTCGGTGATGACGGTGAAAACCTCTGACACATGCAGCTCCCGGAGACGGTCACAGCTTGTCT
GTAAGCGGATGCCGGGAGCAGACAAGCCCGTCAGGGCGCGTCAGCGGGTGTTGGCGGGTGTCGGGGCTGG
CTTAACTATGCGGCATCAGAGCAGATTGTACTGAGAGTGCACCAGATGCGGTGTGAAATACCGCACAGAT
GCGTAAGGAGAAAATACCGCATCAGGCGCCATTCGCCATTCAGGCTGCGCAACTGTTGGGAAGGGCGATC
GGTGCGGGCCTCTTCGCTATTACGCCAGCTGGCGAAAGGGGGATGTGCTGCAAGGCGATTAAGTTGGGTA
ACGCCAGGGTTTTCCCAGTCACGACGTTGTAAAACGACGGCCAGTGAATTCAAAAGTCATACATACACAA
AAGGACACGCACCCACACAGACCCATCATAGAAACCAATTTGAAATTCTGAATCCTGCTTGACGCTCGTT
AATAAATGCCTGGAGCAGTTTTTAATGATTGCTGAGCTTCTGTCACTCATCCCGTAAAATGTGTTTCCGG
ATTTTTGCAGACTGTGTTCATGAACTGGACGGTCGCCGTGGAGAGCCATGTGGACTCGTCCTTCTTCTGG
GGCTATCTGGTGACGCAGATTCCCGGCGGCTTCATCGCCTCCAAGTTCCCGGCCAACAAGATATTCGGAC
TGTCCATCGTGAGCTCCGCCACGCTGCATCTCTTCGTGCCATTCGCCATGACCCTGATGCACGGTCATGT
GGTGATTTGCGTGAGGGTCCTGCAAGGACTCTTCGAGGTATGTAGCCCAACCAACCTAACAACTTGCCCA
ATTCGATTTTGCCACAGATCAAAGCCGGGGATTACGGCTGCGTGATGTTGCGAAAATGGGGAGGGTTAGA
TTTTGCTTTATGATAAAGCAAATATGTGAAATGGAAACATGTCCTAAGCCCTCAAAGGGATGGGGGTCCT
GGGAGGGCAGGAAAAAATAACAAAAGCATTTATTTTAATGCGATTTCTTTGTGCCAAGGACTGGGAAGTA
TGTCATTTTTCTTCGAATCGGAAGGGAGAGAATGATACTTTGTAAAAAGGATGTTTGTCTATTCGAGTTC
CGAAGTAACTATATTTTAGATATATATTTTTAATTTCACAAAGCACATTTTCTTAAGATACTATAACTGC
ATGAGACTAAGTGCAGAGTTTCATTAAGGAATAACTAATTCCCTAATGAAACTCGCGTCGCGCCACTTCA
ACGCTCGATGGGAGCGTCAGCGTCGCGCCACTTCAACGCTCGATGGGAGCGTCATTGGTGGGCGGGGTAA
CCGTCGAAATCAGTGTTTAGCCCGGGCAGCATTTTTTTCACTGCATTCTAGTTGTGGTTTGTCCAAACTC
ATCAATGTATCTTATCATGTCTGGATCCCAAACTCATCAATGTATCTTATCATGTCTGGATCGAGTTTCA
TTAAGGAATAACTAATTCCCTAATGAAACTCTTGGAATATAGGACAATATCCTAATTGACTTATTTAAAT
AATCCATTCCTGCAGGTGCCGTCCTACGATCCGCAGGGATACCAGCAGCAGGGCTCCGGCGGCTGGCGCG
CCCTTAAGCTCGAGGGCTCCGGCGGCGGCAAGCCCATCCCCAACCCCTTACTGGGCCTGGATTCCACCGG
CTCCGGCGGCGGCAAGCCCATCCCCAACCCCTTACTGGGCCTGGATTCCACCGGCTCCGGCGGCGGCAAG
CCCATCCCCAACCCCTTACTGGGCCTGGATTCCACCGGCTCCGGCGGCGGCAAGCCCATCCCCAACCCCT
TACTGGGCCTGGATTCCACCGGCTCCGGCGGCGGCAAGCCCATCCCCAACCCCTTACTGGGCCTGGATTC
CACCGGCTCCGGCGGCGTCGAGGGCTCCGGCGGCGGCAAGCCCATCCCCAACCCCTTACTGGGCCTGGAT
TCCACCGGCTCCGGCGGCGGCAAGCCCATCCCCAACCCCTTACTGGGCCTGGATTCCACCGGCTCCGGCG
GCGGCAAGCCCATCCCCAACCCCTTACTGGGCCTGGATTCCACCGGCTCCGGCGGCGGCAAGCCCATCCC
CAACCCCTTACTGGGCCTGGATTCCACCGGCTCCGGCGGCGGCAAGCCCATCCCCAACCCCTTACTGGGC
CTGGATTCCACCGGCTCCGGCGGCGTCGACGGATCCGCGGCCGCATAATGGGTTCGCGATAGGTCACTGA
TATATATCATAGCTTTTAGTTGTAGTCGGAAATCGTTTGACGTTTATTGTTTGTTCTCGGTGTGCCGTTA
AAGTTTTCCCCCCTTTTTCTCTCTATTTGTTGAGTTCCATCGATGGACGGATCCGTGGACCTTTCAGAAG
TATATAAATATATAACTAAAGAGTAACGAATTTGTCAGCGAATAAGGGGATTCCACATGCCACACTAACA
CAATGAAACTATGTACCTAACAGAGAAACTACATATGCATACACAGCAATACCGATAACCACTACCAATA
CCATTAGCCCACATAGACCCAAACTGGCCTAATCGATCTATAAAGCATATATAGTATATACTATTAGGGT
CTCGCTTACGCGAATTTCTATTTACAAGCTCCGAAATCGAAACTGCAACACAAGATAGGGAAAGAACTGG
AAATATATACTCAACACTTGTGTATATCATAAATCACATAATCCACACAAAGCCTATGATAATTATATTT
ATATCGGTATAATCGTATATACATATATAGCCAAAGATTGTTGTTGAACTGCGAACTGCAAGTTTTATTA
CCGTTGATGATATTATCTTCTGTGTAAAGAGAACATTTTAATCAAACCCAAGCAATTGTTGATGTTCGGC
ACGAATGATAACCATAAAAAGAACTAGCTAATCAAAAGTCATATGAATACTCTGTTAACTAATTACTGTT
TATGTTTGTTGATATTATTTAATTCATTGATATTAATGCACCGTATGCTTTTGTGTTTAACTAACATGAG
CAAGGCATGATGTAGGTACTAAAAATAATACTTAAGTAGATAGCCGTAGAAGCTTGGCTCGATCGAGCAT
GGTCATAGCTGTTTCCTGTGTGAAATTGTTATCCGCTCACAATTCCACACAACATACGAGCCGGAAGCAT
AAAGTGTAAAGCCTGGGGTGCCTAATGAGTGAGCTAACTCACATTAATTGCGTTGCGCTCACTGCCCGCT
TTCCAGTCGGGAAACCTGTCGTGCCAGCTGCATTAATGAATCGGCCAACGCGCGGGGAGAGGCGGTTTGC
GTATTGGGCGCTCTTCCGCTTCCTCGCTCACTGACTCGCTGCGCTCGGTCGTTCGGCTGCGGCGAGCGGT
ATCAGCTCACTCAAAGGCGGTAATACGGTTATCCACAGAATCAGGGGATAACGCAGGAAAGAACATGTGA
GCAAAAGGCCAGCAAAAGGCCAGGAACCGTAAAAAGGCCGCGTTGCTGGCGTTTTTCCATAGGCTCCGCC
CCCCTGACGAGCATCACAAAAATCGACGCTCAAGTCAGAGGTGGCGAAACCCGACAGGACTATAAAGATA
CCAGGCGTTTCCCCCTGGAAGCTCCCTCGTGCGCTCTCCTGTTCCGACCCTGCCGCTTACCGGATACCTG
TCCGCCTTTCTCCCTTCGGGAAGCGTGGCGCTTTCTCATAGCTCACGCTGTAGGTATCTCAGTTCGGTGT
AGGTCGTTCGCTCCAAGCTGGGCTGTGTGCACGAACCCCCCGTTCAGCCCGACCGCTGCGCCTTATCCGG
TAACTATCGTCTTGAGTCCAACCCGGTAAGACACGACTTATCGCCACTGGCAGCAGCCACTGGTAACAGG
ATTAGCAGAGCGAGGTATGTAGGCGGTGCTACAGAGTTCTTGAAGTGGTGGCCTAACTACGGCTACACTA
GAAGAACAGTATTTGGTATCTGCGCTCTGCTGAAGCCAGTTACCTTCGGAAAAAGAGTTGGTAGCTCTTG
ATCCGGCAAACAAACCACCGCTGGTAGCGGTGGTTTTTTTGTTTGCAAGCAGCAGATTACGCGCAGAAAA
AAAGGATCTCAAGAAGATCCTTTGATCTTTTCTACGGGGTCTGACGCTCAGTGGAACGAAAACTCACGTT
AAGGGATTTTGGTCATGAGATTATCAAAAAGGATCTTCACCTAGATCCTTTTAAATTAAAAATGAAGTTT
TAAATCAATCTAAAGTATATATGAGTAAACTTGGTCTGACAGTTAGAAAAACTCATCGAGCATCAAATGA
AACTGCAATTTATTCATATCAGGATTATCAATACCATATTTTTGAAAAAGCCGTTTCTGTAATGAAGGAG
AAAACTCACCGAGGCAGTTCCATAGGATGGCAAGATCCTGGTATCGGTCTGCGATTCCGACTCGTCCAAC
ATCAATACAACCTATTAATTTCCCCTCGTCAAAAATAAGGTTATCAAGTGAGAAATCACCATGAGTGACG
ACTGAATCCGGTGAGAATGGCAAAAGTTTATGCATTTCTTTCCAGACTTGTTCAACAGGCCAGCCATTAC
GCTCGTCATCAAAATCACTCGCATCAACCAAACCGTTATTCATTCGTGATTGCGCCTGAGCGAGACGAAA
TACGCGATCGCTGTTAAAAGGACAATTACAAACAGGAATCGAATGCAACCGGCGCAGGAACACTGCCAGC
GCATCAACAATATTTTCACCTGAATCAGGATATTCTTCTAATACCTGGAATGCTGTTTTCCCAGGGATCG
CAGTGGTGAGTAACCATGCATCATCAGGAGTACGGATAAAATGCTTGATGGTCGGAAGAGGCATAAATTC
CGTCAGCCAGTTTAGTCTGACCATCTCATCTGTAACATCATTGGCAACGCTACCTTTGCCATGTTTCAGA
AACAACTCTGGCGCATCGGGCTTCCCATACAATCGATAGATTGTCGCACCTGATTGCCCGACATTATCGC
GAGCCCATTTATACCCATATAAATCAGCATCCATGTTGGAATTTAATCGCGGCCTAGAGCAAGACGTTTC
CCGTTGAATATGGCTCATACTCTTCCTTTTTCAATATTATTGAAGCATTTATCAGGGTTATTGTCTCATG
AGCGGATACATATTTGAATGTATTTAGAAAAATAAACAAATAGGGGTTCCGCGCACATTTCCCCGAAAAG
TGCCACCTGACGTCTAAGAAACCATTATTATCATGACATTAACCTATAAAAATAGGCGTATCACGAGGCC
CTTTCGTC
